Addgene plasmid #49788: pUK21
Purpose: (Empty Backbone) E. coli cloning vector (KanR, high copy, blue/white selection, M13 IR)
Depositing lab: Joachim Messing. Depositing organization: Rutgers, The State University of New Jersey. Publication: New pUC-derived cloning vectors with different selectable markers and DNA replication origins. Vieira J, Messing J. Gene. 1991 Apr;100:189-94. 10.1016/0378-1119(91)90365-I PubMed 1905257.
Backbone
  Vector backbone: pUC21 (Addgene plasmid #49787)
  Backbone manufacturer: Messing Lab
  Backbone size (bp): 3090
  Modifications to backbone: The bla gene of pUC21 was replaced with the Kanamycin resistance gene from Tn903 by cutting pUC21 with BspHI, filling in the ends, and inserting the Tn903 fragment. The HindIII and SmaI sites have been removed from the Kanamycin Resistance gene so that these sites within the MCS are now unique and can be used for cloning.
  Vector type: cloning vector
  Promoter: lacZ
Growth in bacteria
  Bacterial resistance: Kanamycin, 50 μg/mL
  Growth temperature: 37°C
  Growth strain: DH5alpha
  Copy number: Unknown
Gene/Insert
  Cloning method: Restriction Enzyme
  Sequencing primers: 5′ M13-F20; 3′ M13R
Terms and licenses: Academic/Nonprofit Terms; Industry Terms: Not Available to Industry
How to cite: pUK21 was a gift from Joachim Messing (Addgene plasmid # 49788 ; http://n2t.net/addgene:49788 ; RRID:Addgene_49788)
