[The description below was written by a language model from this plasmid's Addgene catalogue record, the feature table of its GenBank file and pLannotate feature annotations shown in this document.]
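Description:
pUK21 is a small (about 3.1 kb) empty E. coli cloning vector derived from pUC21, in which the ampicillin resistance gene (bla) was replaced by the kanamycin resistance gene from Tn903. According to the record, this was done by cutting pUC21 with BspHI, filling in the ends and inserting the Tn903 fragment. The HindIII and SmaI sites inside the resistance gene were removed, so those sites are unique within the polylinker and usable for cloning. The feature tables identify the marker as an aminoglycoside phosphotransferase, aph(3')-Ia. The plasmid replicates from a ColE1/pMB1-type pUC origin. The purpose line calls the vector high copy, although the catalogue's copy-number field reads unknown. Only short remnants of the pBR322 bom and rop regions are annotated.

The cloning region follows the classic pUC layout. A CAP binding site, lac promoter and lac operator drive a lacZα fragment that is interrupted by a multiple cloning site. Inserts that disrupt α-complementation can therefore be recognised by blue/white screening in a suitable host. M13 forward and reverse primer sites flank the polylinker for sequencing, and a T7 promoter is annotated in reverse orientation just downstream of the MCS. A filamentous phage origin, annotated as adjoining f1 and M13 ori fragments, corresponds to the "M13 IR" (intergenic region) named in the purpose. An element of this kind normally allows single-stranded DNA to be rescued with helper phage.

The vector carries no insert. It serves as a general-purpose, kanamycin-selected alternative to ampicillin-based pUC plasmids for restriction cloning, for example when the insert source or a co-resident plasmid already carries ampicillin resistance.
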