LOCUS       Exported 3090 bp ds-DNA circular SYN 21-SEP-2016
DEFINITION  synthetic circular DNA
ACCESSION   .
VERSION     .
KEYWORDS    pUK21_sequenced
SOURCE      synthetic DNA construct
  ORGANISM  synthetic DNA construct
REFERENCE   1 (bases 1 to 3090)
  AUTHORS   .
  TITLE     Direct Submission
  JOURNAL   Exported Wednesday, Sep 21, 2016 from SnapGene 3.2.1
            http://www.snapgene.com
FEATURES             Location/Qualifiers
     source          1..3090
                     /organism="pUK21-deltaBB"
                     /mol_type="other DNA"
                     /label=source:pUK21
                     /note="source:pUK21"
     misc_feature    179..208
                     /label=Anderson Promoter (lacI binding site)
                     /note="Anderson Promoter (lacI binding site)"
     misc_feature    188..210
                     /label=M13_pUC_rev_primer
                     /note="M13_pUC_rev_primer"
     misc_feature    209..227
                     /label=M13_reverse_primer
                     /note="M13_reverse_primer"
     misc_feature    245..356
                     /label=MCS
                     /note="MCS"
     misc_feature    351..367
                     /label=pBluescriptSK_primer
                     /note="pBluescriptSK_primer"
     promoter        complement(382..400)
                     /label=T7_promoter
                     /note="T7_promoter"
     misc_feature    404..559
                     /label=lacZ_a
                     /note="lacZ_a"
     promoter        complement(407..423)
                     /label=M13_forward20_primer
                     /note="M13_forward20_primer promoter"
     misc_feature    complement(416..438)
                     /label=M13_pUC_fwd_primer
                     /note="M13_pUC_fwd_primer"
     misc_feature    1149..1171
                     /label=pGEX_3_primer
                     /note="pGEX_3_primer"
     CDS             1369..2178
                     /codon_start=1
                     /label=ORF
     frame           2
                     /note="ORF frame 2"
                     /translation="MSHIQRETSRPRLNSNMDADLYGYKWARDNVGQSGATIYRLYGKP
                     DAPELFLKHGKGSVANDVTDEMVRLNWLTEFMPLPTIKHFIRTPDDAWLLTTAIPGKTA
                     FQVLEEYPDSGENIVDALAVFLRRLHSIPVCNCPFNSDRVFRLAQAQSRMNNGLVDASD
                     FDDERNGWPVEQVWKEMHKLLPFSPDSVVTHGDFSLDNLIFDEGKLIGCIDVGRVGIAD
                     RYQDLAILWNCLGEFSPSLQKRLFQKYGIDNPDMNKLQFHLMLDEFF"
     gene            1369..2178
                     /gene="KanR2"
                     /label=KanR2
                     /note="KanR2"
     rep_origin      2305..2924
                     /label=pBR322_origin
                     /note="pBR322_origin"
ORIGIN
        1 agcgcccaat acgcaaaccg cctctccccg cgcgttggcc gattcattaa tgcagctggc
       61 acgacaggtt tcccgactgg aaagcgggca gtgagcgcaa cgcaattaat gtgagttagc
      121 tcactcatta ggcaccccag gctttacact ttatgcttcc gcggctcgta tgttgtgtgg
      181 aattgtgagc ggataacaat ttcacacagg aaacagctat gaccatgatt acgccactag
      241 tccgaggcct cgagatctat cgatgcatgc catggtaccc gggagctcga attcgaagct
      301 tctgcagacg cgtcgacgtc atatggatcc gatatcgccg tggcggccgc tctagaacta
      361 gtggatcgat ccccaattcg ccctatagtg agtcgtatta caattcactg gccgtcgttt
      421 tacaacgtcg tgactgggaa aaccctggcg ttacccaact taatcgcctt gcagcacatc
      481 cccctttcgc cagctggcgt aatagcgaag aggcccgcac cgatcgccct tcccaacagt
      541 tgcgcagcct gaatggcgaa tggcgcctga tgcggtattt tctccttacg catctgtgcg
      601 gtatttcaca ccgcatannn nnnnnnnnnn nnnnnnnnnn nnnnnnnnnn nnnnnnnnnn
      661 nnnnnnnnnn nnnnnnnnnn nnnnnnnnnn nnnnnnnnnn nnnnnnnnnn nntnnnnnnn
      721 nnnnnnnnnn nnnnnnnnnn nnnnnnnnnn nnnnnnnnnc nnnnnnnnnn nnnnnnnnnn
      781 nnnnnnnnnn nnnnnnnnnn nnnnnnnnnn nnnnnnnnnn nnncctttga cgttggagtc
      841 cacgttcttt nnnnnnnnnn nnnnnnnnnn nnnnnnnnnn nnnnnnnact ctatctcggg
      901 ctattctttt gatttataag ggattttgcc gatttcggtc tattggttaa aaaatgagct
      961 gatttaacaa aaatttaacg cgaattttaa caaaatatta acgtttacaa ttttatggtg
     1021 cactctcagt acaatctgct ctgatgccgc atagttaagc cagccccgac acccgccaac
     1081 acccgctgac gcgccctgac gggcttgtct gctcccggca tccgcttaca gacaagctgt
     1141 gaccgtctcc gggagctgca tgtgtcagag gttttcaccg tcatcaccga aacgcgcgag
     1201 acgaaagggc ctcgtgatac gcctattttt ataggttaat gtcatggggg ggggggggaa
     1261 agccacgttg tgtctcaaaa tctctgatgt tacattgcac aagataaaaa tatatcatca
     1321 tgaacaataa aactgtctgc ttacataaac agtaatacaa ggggtgttat gagccatatt
     1381 caacgggaaa cgtcgaggcc gcgattaaat tccaacatgg atgctgattt atatgggtat
     1441 aaatgggctc gcgataatgt cgggcaatca ggtgcgacaa tctatcgctt gtatgggaag
     1501 cccgatgcgc cagagttgtt tctgaaacat ggcaaaggta gcgttgccaa tgatgttaca
     1561 gatgagatgg tcagactaaa ctggctgacg gaatttatgc ctcttccgac catcaagcat
     1621 tttatccgta ctcctgatga tgcatggtta ctcaccactg cgatccccgg aaaaacagca
     1681 ttccaggtat tagaagaata tcctgattca ggtgaaaata ttgttgatgc gctggcagtg
     1741 ttcctgcgcc ggttgcattc gattcctgtt tgtaattgtc cttttaacag cgatcgcgta
     1801 tttcgtctcg ctcaggcgca atcacgaatg aataacggtt tggttgatgc gagtgatttt
     1861 gatgacgagc gtaatggctg gcctgttgaa caagtctgga aagaaatgca taaacttttg
     1921 ccattctcac cggattcagt cgtcactcat ggtgatttct cacttgataa ccttattttt
     1981 gacgagggga aattaatagg ttgtattgat gttggacgag tcggaatcgc agaccgatac
     2041 caggatcttg ccatcctatg gaactgcctc ggtgagtttt ctccttcatt acagaaacgg
     2101 ctttttcaaa aatatggtat tgataatcct gatatgaata aattgcagtt tcatttgatg
     2161 ctcgatgagt ttttctaatc agaattggtt aattggttgt aacactggca gagcattacg
     2221 ctgacttgac gggacggcgc aagctcatga ccaaaatccc ttaacgtgag ttttcgttcc
     2281 actgagcgtc agaccccgta gaaaagatca aaggatcttc ttgagatcct ttttttctgc
     2341 gcgtaatctg ctgcttgcaa acaaaaaaac caccgctacc agcggtggtt tgtttgccgg
     2401 atcaagagct accaactctt tttccgaagg taactggctt cagcagagcg cagataccaa
     2461 atactgttct tctagtgtag ccgtagttag gccaccactt caagaactct gtagcaccgc
     2521 ctacatacct cgctctgcta atcctgttac cagtggctgc tgccagtggc gataagtcgt
     2581 gtcttaccgg gttggactca agacgatagt taccggataa ggcgcagcgg tcgggctgaa
     2641 cggggggttc gtgcacacag cccagcttgg agcgaacgac ctacaccgaa ctgagatacc
     2701 tacagcgtga gctatgagaa agcgccacgc ttcccgaagg gagaaaggcg gacaggtatc
     2761 cggtaagcgg cagggtcgga acaggagagc gcacgaggga gcttccaggg ggaaacgcct
     2821 ggtatcttta tagtcctgtc gggtttcgcc acctctgact tgagcgtcga tttttgtgat
     2881 gctcgtcagg ggggcggagc ctatggaaaa acgccagcaa cgcggccttt ttacggttcc
     2941 tggccttttg ctggcctttt gctcacatgt tctttcctgc gttatcccct gattctgtgg
     3001 ataaccgtat taccgccttt gagtgagctg ataccgctcg ccgcagccga acgaccgagc
     3061 gcagcgagtc agtgagcgag gaagcggaag
//
