Features (pLannotate 1.2.2; 14 found; start..end, strand, type, name):
      2..94      +  CDS            lacI (fragment): lac repressor; lacI; The lac repressor binds to the lac operator to inhibit transcription in E. coli. This inhibition can be relieved by adding lactose or isopropyl-β-D-thiogalactopyranoside (IPTG).
    107..128     +  protein_bind   CAP binding site: CAP binding activates transcription in the presence of cAMP. E. coli catabolite activator protein
    143..161     +  promoter       lac UV5 promoter (fragment): E. coli lac promoter with an "up" mutation
    183..199     +  protein_bind   lac operator: The lac repressor binds to the lac operator to inhibit transcription in E. coli. This inhibition can be relieved by adding lactose or isopropyl-β-D-thiogalactopyranoside (IPTG). lac repressor encoded by lacI
    340..367     +  misc_feature   MCS (fragment): pBluescript multiple cloning site
    382..400     -  promoter       T7 promoter: promoter for bacteriophage T7 RNA polymerase
    403..560     +  CDS            lacZα (fragment): LacZα fragment of β-galactosidase; lacZ fragment
    566..617     -  misc_feature   bom (fragment): basis of mobility region from pBR322
    636..792     +  rep_origin     f1 ori (fragment) (sequence partly withheld): f1 bacteriophage origin of replication; arrow indicates direction of (+) strand synthesis
    792..1012    +  rep_origin     M13 ori (fragment) (sequence partly withheld): M13 bacteriophage origin of replication; arrow indicates direction of (+) strand synthesis
   1013..1062    -  misc_feature   bom (fragment): basis of mobility region from pBR322
   1164..1199    -  CDS            rop (fragment): Rop protein, which maintains plasmids at low copy number; rop
   1368..2177    +  CDS            KanR: aminoglycoside phosphotransferase; aph(3')-Ia; confers resistance to kanamycin in bacteria or G418 (Geneticin®) in eukaryotes
   2320..2908    +  rep_origin     ori: high-copy-number ColE1/pMB1/pBR322/pUC origin of replication
>Addgene plasmid #49788 | pUK21 | addgene full sequence | sequence record 160334 | Assembled Full Sequence
AGCGCCCAATACGCAAACCGCCTCTCCCCGCGCGTTGGCCGATTCATTAATGCAGCTGGCACGACAGGTT
TCCCGACTGGAAAGCGGGCAGTGAGCGCAACGCAATTAATGTGAGTTAGCTCACTCATTAGGCACCCCAG
GCTTTACACTTTATGCTTCCGCGGCTCGTATGTTGTGTGGAATTGTGAGCGGATAACAATTTCACACAGG
AAACAGCTATGACCATGATTACGCCACTAGTCCGAGGCCTCGAGATCTATCGATGCATGCCATGGTACCC
GGGAGCTCGAATTCGAAGCTTCTGCAGACGCGTCGACGTCATATGGATCCGATATCGCCGTGGCGGCCGC
TCTAGAACTAGTGGATCGATCCCCAATTCGCCCTATAGTGAGTCGTATTACAATTCACTGGCCGTCGTTT
TACAACGTCGTGACTGGGAAAACCCTGGCGTTACCCAACTTAATCGCCTTGCAGCACATCCCCCTTTCGC
CAGCTGGCGTAATAGCGAAGAGGCCCGCACCGATCGCCCTTCCCAACAGTTGCGCAGCCTGAATGGCGAA
TGGCGCCTGATGCGGTATTTTCTCCTTACGCATCTGTGCGGTATTTCACACCGCATA
[95 nt withheld, positions 618-712]
T
[46 nt withheld, positions 714-759]
C
[63 nt withheld, positions 761-823]
CCTTTGACGTTGGAGTCCACGTTCTTT
[37 nt withheld, positions 851-887]
ACTCTATCTCGGGCTATTCTTTTGATTTATAAGGGATTTTGCCGATTTCGGTCTATTGGTTAAAAAATGA
GCTGATTTAACAAAAATTTAACGCGAATTTTAACAAATATTAACGTTTACAATTTTATGGTGCACTCTCA
GTACAATCTGCTCTGATGCCGCATAGTTAAGCCAGCCCCGACACCCGCCAACACCCGCTGACGCGCCCTG
ACGGGCTTGTCTGCTCCCGGCATCCGCTTACAGACAAGCTGTGACCGTCTCCGGGAGCTGCATGTGTCAG
AGGTTTTCACCGTCATCACCGAAACGCGCGAGACGAAAGGGCCTCGTGATACGCCTATTTTTATAGGTTA
ATGTCATGGGGGGGGGGGGGAAAGCCACGTTGTGTCTCAAAATCTCTGATGTTACATTGCACAAGATAAA
AATATATCATCATGAACAATAAAACTGTCTGCTTACATAAACAGTAATACAAGGGGTGTTATGAGCCATA
TTCAACGGGAAACGTCGAGGCCGCGATTAAATTCCAACATGGATGCTGATTTATATGGGTATAAATGGGC
TCGCGATAATGTCGGGCAATCAGGTGCGACAATCTATCGCTTGTATGGGAAGCCCGATGCGCCAGAGTTG
TTTCTGAAACATGGCAAAGGTAGCGTTGCCAATGATGTTACAGATGAGATGGTCAGACTAAACTGGCTGA
CGGAATTTATGCCTCTTCCGACCATCAAGCATTTTATCCGTACTCCTGATGATGCATGGTTACTCACCAC
TGCGATCCCCGGAAAAACAGCATTCCAGGTATTAGAAGAATATCCTGATTCAGGTGAAAATATTGTTGAT
GCGCTGGCAGTGTTCCTGCGCCGGTTGCATTCGATTCCTGTTTGTAATTGTCCTTTTAACAGCGATCGCG
TATTTCGTCTCGCTCAGGCGCAATCACGAATGAATAACGGTTTGGTTGATGCGAGTGATTTTGATGACGA
GCGTAATGGCTGGCCTGTTGAACAAGTCTGGAAAGAAATGCATAAACTTTTGCCATTCTCACCGGATTCA
GTCGTCACTCATGGTGATTTCTCACTTGATAACCTTATTTTTGACGAGGGGAAATTAATAGGTTGTATTG
ATGTTGGACGAGTCGGAATCGCAGACCGATACCAGGATCTTGCCATCCTATGGAACTGCCTCGGTGAGTT
TTCTCCTTCATTACAGAAACGGCTTTTTCAAAAATATGGTATTGATAATCCTGATATGAATAAATTGCAG
TTTCATTTGATGCTCGATGAGTTTTTCTAATCAGAATTGGTTAATTGGTTGTAACACTGGCAGAGCATTA
CGCTGACTTGACGGGACGGCGCAAGCTCATGACCAAAATCCCTTAACGTGAGTTTTCGTTCCACTGAGCG
TCAGACCCCGTAGAAAAGATCAAAGGATCTTCTTGAGATCCTTTTTTTCTGCGCGTAATCTGCTGCTTGC
AAACAAAAAAACCACCGCTACCAGCGGTGGTTTGTTTGCCGGATCAAGAGCTACCAACTCTTTTTCCGAA
GGTAACTGGCTTCAGCAGAGCGCAGATACCAAATACTGTTCTTCTAGTGTAGCCGTAGTTAGGCCACCAC
TTCAAGAACTCTGTAGCACCGCCTACATACCTCGCTCTGCTAATCCTGTTACCAGTGGCTGCTGCCAGTG
GCGATAAGTCGTGTCTTACCGGGTTGGACTCAAGACGATAGTTACCGGATAAGGCGCAGCGGTCGGGCTG
AACGGGGGGTTCGTGCACACAGCCCAGCTTGGAGCGAACGACCTACACCGAACTGAGATACCTACAGCGT
GAGCTATGAGAAAGCGCCACGCTTCCCGAAGGGAGAAAGGCGGACAGGTATCCGGTAAGCGGCAGGGTCG
GAACAGGAGAGCGCACGAGGGAGCTTCCAGGGGGAAACGCCTGGTATCTTTATAGTCCTGTCGGGTTTCG
CCACCTCTGACTTGAGCGTCGATTTTTGTGATGCTCGTCAGGGGGGCGGAGCCTATGGAAAAACGCCAGC
AACGCGGCCTTTTTACGGTTCCTGGCCTTTTGCTGGCCTTTTGCTCACATGTTCTTTCCTGCGTTATCCC
CTGATTCTGTGGATAACCGTATTACCGCCTTTGAGTGAGCTGATACCGCTCGCCGCAGCCGAACGACCGA
GCGCAGCGAGTCAGTGAGCGAGGAAGCGGAAG
