>Addgene plasmid #49788 | pUK21 | addgene partial sequence | sequence record 91452 | M13pUC-Fwd 5'-CCCAGTCACGACGTTGTAAAACG-3'
TATAGGGCGAATTGGGGATCGATCCACTAGTTCTAGAGCGGCCGCCACGGCGATATCGGATCCATATGAC
GTCGACGCGTCTGCAGAAGCTTCGAATTCGAGCTCCCGGGTACCATGGCATGCATCGATAGATCTCGAGG
CCTCGGACTAGTGGCGTAATCATGGTCATAGCTGTTTCCTGTGTGAAATTGTTATCCGCTCACAATTCCA
CACAACATACGAGCCGCGGAAGCATAAAGTGTAAAGCCTGGGGTGCCTAATGAGTGAGCTAACTCACATT
AATTGCGTTGCGCTCACTGCCCGCTTTCCAGTCGGGAAACCTGTCGTGCCAGCTGCATTAATGAATCGGC
CAACGCGCGGGGAGAGGCGGTTTGCGTATTGGGCGCTCTTCCGCTTCCTCGCTCACTGACTCGCTGCGCT
CGGTCGTTCGGCTGCGGCGAGCGGTATCAGCTCACTCAAAGGCGGTAATACGGTTATCCACAGAATCAGG
GGATAACGCAGGAAAGAACATGTGAGCAAAAGGCCAGCAAAAGGCCAGGAACCGTAAAAAGGCCGCGTTG
CTGGCGTTTTTCCATAGGCTCCGCCCCCCTGACGAGCATCACAAAAATCGACGCTCAAGTCAGAGGTGGC
GAAACCCGACAGGACTATAAAGATACCAGGCGTTTCCCCCTGGAAGCTCCCTCGTGCGCTCTCCTGTTCC
GACCCTGCCGCTTACCGGATACCTGTCCGCCTTTCTCCCTTCGGGAAGCGTGGCGCTTTCTCATAGCTCA
CGCT
