>Addgene plasmid #49788 | pUK21 | depositor partial sequence | sequence record 91453 | MCS
ATGACCATGATTACGCCACTAGTCCGAGGCCTCGAGATCTATCGATGCATGCCATGGTACCCGGGAGCTC
GAATTCGAAGCTTCTGCAGACGCGTCGACGTCATATGGATCCGATATCGCCGTGGCGGCCGCTCTAGAAC
TAGT
