>Addgene plasmid #49788 | pUK21 | addgene partial sequence | sequence record 91896 | M13pUC-Rev 5'-AGCGGATAACAATTTCACACAGG-3'
TAGTCCGAGGCCTCGAGATCTATCGATGCATGCCATGGTACCCGGGAGCTCGAATTCGAAGCTTCTGCAG
ACGCGTCGACGTCATATGGATCCGATATCGCCGTGGCGGCCGCTCTAGAACTAGTGGATCGATCCCCAAT
TCGCCCTATAGTGAGTCGTATTACAATTCACTGGCCGTCGTTTTACAACGTCGTGACTGGGAAAACCCTG
GCGTTACCCAACTTAATCGCCTTGCAGCACATCCCCCTTTCGCCAGCTGGCGTAATAGCGAAGAGGCCCG
CACCGATCGCCCTTCCCAACAGTTGCGCAGCCTGAATGGCGAATGGCGCCTGATGCGGTATTTTCTCCTT
ACGCATCTGTGCGGTATTTCACACCGCATA
[95 nt withheld, positions 381-475]
T
[46 nt withheld, positions 477-522]
C
[63 nt withheld, positions 524-586]
CCTTTGACGTTGGAGTCCACGTTCTTT
[37 nt withheld, positions 614-650]
ACTCTATCTCGGGCTATTCTTTTGATTTATAAGGGATTTTGCCGATTTCGGTCTATTGGTTAAAAAATGA
GCTGATTTAACAAAAATTTAACGCGAATTTTAACAAATATTAACGTTTACAAT
